Addgene plasmid #63993: pST50Trc4-HPCDHFR
Purpose: (Empty Backbone) Position 4 transfer plasmid for pST44 polycistronic plasmid suite; N-term non-cleavable single tag; contains DHFR gene in BamHI-NgoMIV cassette as positive control
Depositing lab: Song Tan. Depositing organization: Pennsylvania State University. Publication: The pST44 polycistronic expression system for producing protein complexes in Escherichia coli. Tan S, Kern RC, Selleck W. Protein Expr Purif. 2005 Apr;40(2):385-95. 10.1016/j.pep.2004.12.002 PubMed 15766881.
Backbone
  Vector backbone: pST50Trc
  Vector type: Bacterial Expression
  Tag / fusion protein: Protein C (HPC) (N terminal on backbone)
Growth in bacteria
  Bacterial resistance: Ampicillin, 100 μg/mL
  Growth temperature: 37°C
  Growth strain: DH5alpha
  Copy number: Unknown
Gene/Insert
  Gene/Insert name: None
  Tag / fusion protein: Protein C (HPC) (N terminal on backbone)
Terms and licenses: Academic/Nonprofit Terms; Industry Terms: Not Available to Industry
Depositor comments: Replace DHFR with GOI using BamHI/NgoMIV; Clone out cassette using BspEI/MluI
How to cite: pST50Trc4-HPCDHFR was a gift from Song Tan (Addgene plasmid # 63993 ; http://n2t.net/addgene:63993 ; RRID:Addgene_63993)
