[The description below was written by a language model from this plasmid's Addgene catalogue record and pLannotate feature annotations shown in this document.]
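Description:
pST50Trc4-HPCDHFR is a small (about 3.3 kb) bacterial expression plasmid built on the pST50Trc backbone. It serves as the position 4 transfer vector for the pST44 polycistronic suite, which is used to co-express the subunits of protein complexes in Escherichia coli. It is catalogued as an empty backbone. It replicates through a ColE1/pMB1-type origin and retains the pBR322-derived bom region and the rop gene. Rop normally moderates copy number, although the record lists copy number as unknown. Selection is with ampicillin through a TEM beta-lactamase gene (bla) driven by its own promoter and followed by an fd phage terminator. A short mbeC fragment is also annotated and is probably a remnant of the parental ColE1-type backbone.

The expression cassette consists of a T7 promoter, the efficient ribosome binding site from T7 gene 10, a coding region and a T7 terminator, so expression depends on a host that supplies T7 RNA polymerase. The backbone encodes an N-terminal, non-cleavable Protein C (HPC) epitope tag. This tag was not picked up by the automated annotation but would lie between the ribosome binding site and the insert. The insert position is occupied by E. coli dihydrofolate reductase (folA), carried as a BamHI-NgoMIV cassette that acts as a positive control for expression. A short fragment annotated as a T7 gene 10B-derived sequence sits just before the terminator, and the record does not explain its role.

In use, DHFR is replaced by a gene of interest through BamHI/NgoMIV. The resulting translation cassette is then excised with BspEI/MluI and moved into the fourth slot of a pST44 polycistronic plasmid. There it is expressed alongside the other subunits, with the HPC tag available for detection or affinity purification.
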