Features (pLannotate 1.2.2; 12 found; start..end, strand, type, name):
     27..45      +  promoter       T7 promoter: promoter for bacteriophage T7 RNA polymerase
     83..105     +  RBS            RBS: efficient ribosome binding site from bacteriophage T7 gene 10 (Olins and Rangwala, 1989)
    161..634     +  CDS            folA: DYR_ECOLI - Also known as tmrA. Experimental evidence at protein level: Swiss-Prot protein existence level 1. Key enzyme in folate metabolism. Catalyzes an essential reaction for de novo glycine and purine synthesis, and for DNA precursor synthesis. From Escherichia coli (strain K12).
    669..718     +  CDS            SET1 (fragment): solubility-enhancement tag derived from T7 phage gene 10B
    726..773     +  terminator     T7 terminator: transcription terminator for bacteriophage T7 RNA polymerase
    838..929     +  promoter       AmpR promoter: bla
    930..1787    +  CDS            bla: BLAT_ECOLX - Experimental evidence at protein level: Swiss-Prot protein existence level 1. TEM-type are the most prevalent beta-lactamases in enterobacteria; they hydrolyze the beta-lactam bond in susceptible beta-lactam antibiotics, thus conferring resistance to penicillins and cephalosporins. TEM-3 and TEM-4 are capable of hydrolyzing cefotaxime and ceftazidime. TEM-5 is capable of hydrolyzing ceftazidime. TEM-6 is capable of hydrolyzing ceftazidime and aztreonam. TEM-8/CAZ-2, TEM- 16/CAZ-7 and TEM-24/CAZ-6 are markedly active against ceftazidime. IRT- 4 shows resistance to beta-lactamase in
   1794..1833    +  terminator     fd terminator: central terminator from bacteriophage fd (Otsuka and Kunisawa, 1982)
   1864..2452    +  rep_origin     ori: high-copy-number ColE1/pMB1/pBR322/pUC origin of replication
   2638..2777    -  misc_feature   bom: basis of mobility region from pBR322
   2879..3070    -  CDS            rop: Rop protein, which maintains plasmids at low copy number; rop
   3110..3220    +  CDS            mbeC (fragment): MBEC_ECOLX - Experimental evidence at protein level: Swiss-Prot protein existence level 1. Required for efficient mobilization of ColE1 plasmid and is thus essential to promote the specific transfer of the plasmid during conjugation. Probably functions by inducing DNA bending, helping the MbeA relaxase to melt the DNA around the nic site and cleave the phosphodiester bond. Binds specifically double-stranded DNA (dsDNA) containing the ColE1 oriT but does not recognize the inverted repeat (IR). From Escherichia coli.
>Addgene plasmid #63993 | pST50Trc4-HPCDHFR | depositor full sequence | sequence record 177399 | Full Sequence
GGCACCATGCATCGATCCCGCGAAATTAATACGACTCACTATAGGGAGACCACAACGGTTTCCCTCCGGC
TCCGGAAATAATTTTGTTTAACTTTAAGAAGGAGATATACATATGTCTGAAGATCAGGTAGATCCACGTT
TAATCGACGGTAAAGGATCCATCAGTCTGATTGCGGCGCTAGCGGTAGATCGCGTTATCGGCATGGAAAA
CGCCATGCCATGGAACCTGCCTGCCGATCTCGCCTGGTTTAAACGCAACACCTTAAATAAACCCGTGATT
ATGGGGCGCCATACCTGGGAATCAATCGGTAGGCCTTTGCCCGGCCGCAAAAATATTATCCTCAGCAGTC
AACCCGGGACCGATGATCGGGTTACCTGGGTTAAATCGGTCGACGAAGCCATCGCGGCGTGTGGTGACGT
ACCAGAAATCATGGTGATTGGCGGCGGACGCGTTTATGAACAGTTCTTGCCAAAAGCGCAAAAACTGTAT
CTGACGCATATCGATGCAGAAGTGGAAGGCGACACCCATTTTCCGGATTACGAGCCGGATGACTGGGAAT
CGGTATTCAGCGAATTCCACGATGCTGATGCGCAGAACTCGCATAGCTATTGTTTCGAAATCCTCGAGCG
TCGTGCCGGCTAATGTACAACGCGTGCGCGCTGATCCGGCTGCTAACAAAGCCCGAAAGGAAGCTGAGTT
GGCTGCTGCCACCGCTGAGCAATAACTAGCATAACCCCTTGGGGCCTCTAAACGGGTCTTGAGGGGTTTT
TTGCTGAAAGGAGGAACTATATCGGGATTAGCCCGCCTAATGAGCGGGCTTTTTTTTAATTCCCCTATTT
GTTTATTTTTCTAAATACATTCAAATATGTATCCGCTCATGAGACAATAACCCTGATAAATGCTTCAATA
ATATTGAAAAAGGAAGAGTATGAGTATTCAACATTTCCGTGTCGCCCTTATTCCCTTTTTTGCGGCATTT
TGCCTTCCTGTTTTTGCTCACCCAGAAACGCTCGTGAAAGTAAAAGACGCAGAGGACCAATTGGGGGCAC
GAGTGGGATACATAGAACTGGACTTGAATAGCGGTAAAATCCTTGAGAGTTTTCGCCCTGAAGAGCGTTT
TCCAATGATGAGCACTTTCAAAGTTCTGCTATGTGGAGCAGTATTATCCCGTGTAGATGCGGGGCAAGAG
CAACTCGGACGACGAATACACTATTCGCAGAATGACTTGGTTGAATACTCCCCAGTGACAGAAAAGCACC
TTACGGACGGAATGACGGTAAGAGAATTATGTAGTGCCGCCATAACGATGAGTGATAACACTGCGGCGAA
CTTACTTCTGACAACCATCGGTGGACCGAAGGAATTAACCGCTTTTTTGCACAATATGGGAGACCATGTA
ACTCGCCTTGACCGTTGGGAACCAGAACTGAATGAAGCCATACCAAACGACGAGCGAGACACCACAATGC
CTGCGGCAATGGCAACAACATTACGCAAACTATTAACTGGCGAACTACTTACTCTGGCTTCACGGCAACA
ATTAATAGACTGGCTTGAAGCGGATAAAGTTGCAGGACCACTACTGCGTTCGGCACTTCCTGCTGGCTGG
TTTATTGCTGATAAATCTGGGGCAGGAGAGCGTGGTTCACGGGGTATCATTGCCGCACTTGGACCAGATG
GTAAGCCTTCCCGTATCGTAGTTATCTACACGACGGGTAGTCAGGCAACTATGGACGAACGAAATAGACA
GATTGCTGAAATAGGGGCTTCACTGATTAAGCATTGGTAAACCGATACAATTAAAGGCTCCTTTTGGAGC
CTTTTTTTTTGGACGGACCGGTAGAAAAGATCAAAGGATCTTCTTGAGATCCTTTTTTTCTGCGCGTAAT
CTGCTGCTTGCAAACAAAAAAACCACCGCTACCAGCGGTGGTTTGTTTGCCGGATCAAGAGCTACCAACT
CTTTTTCCGAAGGTAACTGGCTTCAGCAGAGCGCAGATACCAAATACTGTCCTTCTAGTGTAGCCGTAGT
TAGGCCACCACTTCAAGAACTCTGTAGCACCGCCTACATACCTCGCTCTGCTAATCCTGTTACCAGTGGC
TGCTGCCAGTGGCGATAAGTCGTGTCTTACCGGGTTGGACTCAAGACGATAGTTACCGGATAAGGCGCAG
CGGTCGGGCTGAACGGGGGGTTCGTGCACACAGCCCAGCTTGGAGCGAACGACCTACACCGAACTGAGAT
ACCTACAGCGTGAGCTATGAGAAAGCGCCACGCTTCCCGAAGGGAGAAAGGCGGACAGGTATCCGGTAAG
CGGCAGGGTCGGAACAGGAGAGCGCACGAGGGAGCTTCCAGGGGGAAACGCCTGGTATCTTTATAGTCCT
GTCGGGTTTCGCCACCTCTGACTTGAGCGTCGATTTTTGTGATGCTCGTCAGGGGGGCGGAGCCTATGGA
AAAACGCCAGCAACGCGGCCTTTTTACGGTTCCTGGCCTTTTGCTGGCCTTTTGCTCACATGTTCTTTCC
TGCGTTATCCCCTGATTCTGTGGATAACCGTATTACCGCCTTTGAGTGAGCTGATACCGCTCGCCGCAGC
CGAACGACCGAGCGCAGCGAGTCAGTGAGCGAGGAAGCGGAAGAGCGCCTGATGCGGTATTTTCTCCTTA
CGCATCTGTGCGGTATTTCACACCGCAATGGTGCACTCTCAGTACAATCTGCTCTGATGCCGCATAGTTA
AGCCAGTATACACTCCGCTATCGCTACGTGACTGGGTCATGGCTGCGCCCCGACACCCGCCAACACCCGC
TGACGCGCCCTGACGGGCTTGTCTGCTCCCGGCATCCGCTTACAGACAAGCTGTGACCGTCTCCGGGAGC
TGCATGTGTCAGAGGTTTTCACCGTCATCACCGAAACGCGCGAGGCAGCTGCGGTAAAGCTCATCAGCGT
GGTCGTGAAGCGATTCACAGATGTCTGCCTGTTCATCCGCGTCCAGCTCGTTGAGTTTCTCCAGAAGCGT
TAATGTCTGGCTTCTGATAAAGCGGGCCATGTTAAGGGCGGTTTTTTCCTGTTTGGTCACTGATGCCTCC
GTGTAAGGGGGATTTCTGTTCATGGGGTAATGATACCGATGAAACGAGAGAGGATGCTCACGATACGGGT
TACTGATGATGAACATGCCCGGTTACTGGAACGTTGTGAGGGTAAACAACTGGCGGTATGGATGCGGCGG
GACCAGAGAAAAATCACTCAGGGTCAATGCCAGCGCTTCGTTAATACAGATGTAGGTGTT
