>Addgene plasmid #63993 | pST50Trc4-HPCDHFR | addgene partial sequence | sequence record 133173 | T7term 5'-GCTAGTTATTGCTCAGCGG-3'
GCAGCCGGATCAGCGCGCACGCGTTGTACATTAGCCGGCACGACGCTCGAGGATTTCGAAACAATAGCTA
TGCGAGTTCTGCGCATCAGCATCGTGGAATTCGCTGAATACCGATTCCCAGTCATCCGGCTCGTAATCCG
GAAAATGGGTGTCGCCTTCCACTTCTGCATCGATATGCGTCAGATACAGTTTTTGCGCTTTTGGCAAGAA
CTGTTCATAAACGCGTCCGCCGCCAATCACCATGATTTCTGGTACGTCACCACACGCCGCGATGGCTTCG
TCGACCGATTTAACCCAGGTAACCCGATCATCGGTCCCGGGTTGACTGCTGAGGATAATATTTTTGCGGC
CGGGCAAAGGCCTACCGATTGATTCCCAGGTATGGCGCCCCATAATCACGGGTTTATTTAAGGTGTTGCG
TTTAAACCAGGCGAGATCGGCAGGCAGGTTCCATGGCATGGCGTTTTCCATGCCGATAACGCGATCTACC
GCTAGCGCCGCAATCAGACTGATGGATCCTTTACCGTCGATTAAACGTGGATCTACCTGATCTTCAGACA
TATGTATATCTCCTTCTTAAAGTTAAACAAAATTATTTCCGGAGCCGGAGGGAAACCGTTGTGGTCTCCC
TATAGTGAGTCGTATTAATTTCGCGGGATCGATGCATGGTGCCAACACCTACATCTGTATTAACGAAGCG
CTGGCATTGACCCTGAGTGATTTTTCTCTGGTCCCGCCGCATCCATACCGCCAGTTGTTTACCCTCACAA
CGTTCCAGTAACCGGGCATGTTCATCATCAGTAACCCGTATCGTGAGCATCCTCTCTCGTTTCATCGGTA
TCATTACCCCATGAACAGAAATCCC
